Addgene plasmid #72018: Sema3d(S)-AP-His
Purpose: Expresses the Sema3D protein (truncated at cleavage site P1; ie, short), C-terminally fused to alkaline phosphatase + 6X histidine tag.
Depositing lab: Woj Wojtowicz. Depositing organization: University of California, Berkeley. Publication: An extracellular biochemical screen reveals that FLRTs and Unc5s mediate neuronal subtype recognition in the retina. Visser JJ, Cheng Y, Perry SC, Chastain AB, Parsa B, Masri SS, Ray TA, Kay JN, Wojtowicz WM. Elife. 2015 Dec 3;4. pii: e08149. doi: 10.7554/eLife.08149. PubMed 26633812.
Backbone
  Vector backbone: pCMVi-SV40ori
  Vector type: Mammalian Expression
Growth in bacteria
  Bacterial resistance: Ampicillin, 100 μg/mL
  Growth temperature: 37°C
  Growth strain: DH5alpha
  Copy number: High Copy
Gene/Insert
  Gene/Insert name: Sema3d (alt names: Semaphorin 3D; NCBI gene ID 108151; Reference sequence NM_028882.4)
  Species: M. musculus (mouse)
  Insert size (bp): 1698
  Entrez Gene: Sema3d (a.k.a. 4631426B19Rik)
  Promoter: CMV
  Tag / fusion protein: AP-His (C terminal on backbone)
  Cloning method: Restriction Enzyme; 5′ cloning site NotI (not destroyed); 3′ cloning site AscI (not destroyed)
  Sequencing primers: 5′ GTCAGAGGTAACTCCCGTTGC; 3′ GAGGTTCTTGGCGGCTGTC
Terms and licenses: Academic/Nonprofit Terms; Industry Terms: Not Available to Industry
How to cite: Sema3d(S)-AP-His was a gift from Woj Wojtowicz (Addgene plasmid # 72018 ; http://n2t.net/addgene:72018 ; RRID:Addgene_72018)
