[The description below was written by a language model from this plasmid's Addgene catalogue record and pLannotate feature annotations shown in this document.]
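Description:
Sema3d(S)-AP-His is a mammalian expression plasmid built on the pCMVi-SV40ori backbone that produces a truncated form of mouse semaphorin 3D fused at its C terminus to alkaline phosphatase and a 6X histidine tag. It is propagated in E. coli as a high-copy plasmid through a ColE1/pUC-type origin and selected with ampicillin via the β-lactamase gene. The annotated sequence also contains an f1 phage origin and short remnants of rop, bom and lacZα that are backbone carry-overs without an evident functional role here.

The expression cassette is driven by the human CMV immediate early enhancer and promoter followed by CMV intron A, an arrangement commonly used to boost transcript processing and expression in mammalian cells. The 1698 bp Sema3d insert, cloned between retained NotI and AscI sites, encodes the "short" version of the protein, ending at the P1 proteolytic cleavage site. It is followed by the human placental secreted alkaline phosphatase coding sequence supplied by the backbone and an SV40 polyadenylation signal. The His tag is stated in the catalogue entry but is not separately annotated in the feature table. An SV40 enhancer/early promoter region, which includes the SV40 origin implied by the backbone name, would allow episomal amplification in cells expressing large T antigen.

The AP moiety provides an enzymatic readout for detecting binding, and the His tag offers a handle for capture or purification. The associated publication describes an extracellular biochemical interaction screen for recognition molecules in the retina, which is consistent with use of this construct as a source of tagged Sema3D for binding assays.
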