Features (pLannotate 1.2.2; 14 found; start..end, strand, type, name):
     25..408     +  enhancer       CMV enhancer: human cytomegalovirus immediate early enhancer
    410..609     +  promoter       CMV promoter: human cytomegalovirus (CMV) immediate early promoter
    748..1573    +  intron         CMV intron A: human cytomegalovirus intron A (Chapman et al., 1991)
   1610..3307    +  CDS            Sema3d (fragment): SEM3D_MOUSE - Experimental evidence at protein level: Swiss-Prot protein existence level 1. Induces the collapse and paralysis of neuronal growth cones. Could potentially act as repulsive cues toward specific neuronal populations. Binds to neuropilin (By similarity). From Mus musculus (Mouse).
   3329..4780    +  CDS            SEAP: secreted alkaline phosphatase from human placenta The natural enzyme has a C-terminal transmembrane sequence that is replaced by a GPI anchor.
   4839..4960    +  polyA_signal   SV40 poly(A) signal: SV40 polyadenylation signal
   5169..5757    -  rep_origin     ori: high-copy-number ColE1/pMB1/pBR322/pUC origin of replication
   5928..6788    -  CDS            AmpR: β-lactamase; bla; confers resistance to ampicillin, carbenicillin, and related antibiotics
   6789..6893    -  promoter       AmpR promoter: bla
   6988..7023    +  CDS            rop (fragment): Rop protein, which maintains plasmids at low copy number; rop
   7046..7376    +  promoter       SV40 promoter: SV40 enhancer and early promoter
   7499..7598    +  misc_feature   bom (fragment): basis of mobility region from pBR322
   7626..8054    -  rep_origin     f1 ori (sequence partly withheld): f1 bacteriophage origin of replication; arrow indicates direction of (+) strand synthesis
   8058..8215    -  CDS            lacZα (fragment): LacZα fragment of β-galactosidase; lacZ fragment
>Addgene plasmid #72018 | Sema3d(S)-AP-His | depositor full sequence | sequence record 135624 | Sema3d(S)-AP-His sequence 8216 bps
GTCGAGGTCTCGACGGTATCGATTGACATTGATTATTGACTAGCTAGTTATTAATAGTAATCAATTACGG
GGTCATTAGTTCATAGCCCATATATGGAGTTCCGCGTTACATAACTTACGGTAAATGGCCCGCCTGGCTG
ACCGCCCAACGACCCCCGCCCATTGACGTCAATAATGACGTATGTTCCCATAGTAACGCCAATAGGGACT
TTCCATTGACGTCAATGGGTGGAGTATTTACGGTAAACTGCCCACTTGGCAGTACATCAAGTGTATCATA
TGCCAAGTCCGCCCCCTATTGACGTCAATGACGGTAAATGGCCCGCCTGGCATTATGCCCAGTACATGAC
CTTACGGGACTTTCCTACTTGGCAGTACATCTACGTATTAGTCATCGCTATTACCATGGTGATGCGGTTT
TGGCAGTACACCAATGGGCGTGGATAGCGGTTTGACTCACGGGGATTTCCAAGTCTCCACCCCATTGACG
TCAATGGGAGTTTGTTTTGGCACCAAAATCAACGGGACTTTCCAAAATGTCGTAATAACCCCGCCCCGTT
GACGCAAATGGGCGGTAGGCGTGTACGGTGGGAGGTCTATATAAGCAGAGCTCGTTTAGTGAACCGTCAG
ATCGCCTGGAGACGCCATCCACGCTGTTTTGACCTCCATAGAAGACACCGGGACCGATCCAGCCTCCGCG
GCCGGGAACGGTGCATTGGAACGCGGATTCCCCGTGCCAAGAGTGACGTAAGTACCGCCTATAGACTCTA
TAGGCACACCCCTTTGGCTCTTATGCATGCTATACTGTTTTTGGCTTGGGGCCTATACACCCCCGCTTCC
ATATGCTATAGGTGATGGTATAGCTTAGCCTATAGGTGTGGGTTATTGACCATTATTGACCACTCCCCTA
TTGGTGACGATACTTTCCATTACTAATCCATAACATGGCTCTTTGCCACAACTATCTCTATTGGCTATAT
GCCAATACTCTGTCCTTCAGAGACTGACACGGACTCTGTATTTTTACAGGATGGGGTCCCATTTATTATT
TACAAATTCACATATACAACAACGCCGTCCCCCGTGCCCGCAGTTTTTATTAAACATAGCGTGGGATCTC
CACGCGAATCTCGGGTACGTGTTCCGGACATGGGCTCTTCTCCGGTAGCGGCGGAGCTTCCACATCCGAG
CCCTGGTCCCATGCCTCCAGCGGCTCATGGTCGCTCGGCAGCTCCTTGCTCCTAACAGTGGAGGCCAGAC
TTAGGCACAGCACAATGCCCACCACCACCAGTGTGCCGCACAAGGCCGTGGCGGTAGGGTATGTGTCTGA
AAATGAGCTCGGAGATTGGGCTCGCACCGCTGACGCAGATGGAAGACTTAAGGCAGCGGCAGAAGAAGAT
GCAGGCAGCTGAGTTGTTGTATTCTGATAAGAGTCAGAGGTAACTCCCGTTGCGGTGCTGTTAACGGTGG
AGGGCAGTGTAGTCTGAGCAGTACTCGTTGCTGCCGCGCGCGCCACCAGACATAATAGCTGACAGACTAA
CAGACTGTTCCTTTCCATGGGTCTTTTCTGCAGAAGCTTGAATTCTCGAGGATCCGCGGCCGCGCCACCA
TGAATGTTACTAAAGATGAGAACCCAAGATCCAGAAGTCAAGATCTTCACCTTTTTCATGCTTGGATGAT
GTTAATCATGACGGTGCTCTTTCTTCCTGTCACTGAAACGTCTAAACAAAATATTCCAAGACTCAAGCTA
ACCTACAAAGACTTGCTGCTTTCAAACACCTGTATCCCCTTTTTGGGTTCATCAGAAGGATTGGATTTCC
AGACTCTTCTTTTGGATGAGGAGAGGGGCATACTGCTCCTAGGAGCCAAAGACCATGTCTTCCTGCTCAG
TCTGGTTGACTTGAACAAGAATTTTAAGAAGATTTATTGGCCTGCTGCAAAAGAACGAGTGGAGCTATGT
AAATTAGCTGGGAAAGATGCCAATACAGAATGTGCAAATTTCATCCGTGTGCTTCAACCCTATAATAAGA
CTCACGTTTACGTGTGTGGAACTGGAGCGTTTCATCCGCTGTGTGGGTACATCGATCTCGGCGCCAACAA
GGAGGAACTCATATTTAAACTAGACACGCACAACCTGGAGTCTGGCAGACTGAAATGTCCCTTTGATCCT
CAGCAGCCTTTTGCTTCAGTAATGACAGATGAGCACCTCTACTCTGGAACAGCTTCTGATTTCCTTGGCA
AAGACACTGCATTCACAAGGTCTCTGGGGCTAATGCAGGACCACCATTCCATCAGAACTGACATTTCAGA
GCACCACTGGCTCAATGGAGCAAAATTTATCGGAACATTCCCCATTCCAGACACCTATAATCCAGATGAT
GATAAAATATATTTCTTCTTTCGAGAATCATCCCAGGAAGGCAGTACTTCTGACAGAAGCATTCTTTCAA
GAGTTGGAAGAGTTTGTAAGAATGATGTAGGTGGGCAACGAAGTCTGATAAACAAATGGACAACTTTTCT
AAAGGCAAGACTGATTTGCTCGATTCCTGGAAGCGATGGGGCAGATACCCATTTTGATGAACTCCAAGAT
ATTTACTTACTCCCTACGAGAGATGAAAGAAATCCTGTAGTATATGGAGTCTTTACCACAACCAGCTCCA
TCTTCAAAGGCTCTGCTGTCTGTGTGTACAGCATGGCTGATATCCGAGCAGTCTTTAATGGTCCCTATGC
TCATAAGGAAAGTGCTGACCATCGCTGGGTGCAATATGATGGAAGGATACCTTACCCCCGACCTGGAACG
TGTCCAAGCAAAACCTATGACCCACTGATTAAGTCCACCCGAGACTTTCCAGACGATGTTATCAGTTTCA
TAAGGCGGCACCCTGTGATGTATAAGTCCGTGTACCCAGTGGCAGGAGCACCGACCTTCAAGAGAATCAA
CGTGGATTACAGACTGACGCAGATAGTGGTGGATCACGTGGTCGCTGAAGACGGGCAGTATGATGTCATG
TTTCTCGGAACAGACATTGGAACAGTCCTGAAAGTTGTGAGCATCTCCAAGGAGAAGTGGAATATGGAAG
AGGTCGTACTGGAGGAGCTTCAGGTATTCAAGCACCCAACAGCTATCTTGAACATGGAGTTGTCGCTGAA
GCAGCAACAGTTGTACGTTGGTTCCTGGGATGGATTGGTCCAGCTCTCCTTGCACAGATGCGACACTTAC
GGGAAAGCATGTGCAGACTGCTGTCTCGCCAGAGACCCTTACTGTGCCTGGGATGGAAATGCTTGCTCCA
GATATGCACCCACGTCTGGCGCGCCTGGATCTTCCGGAATCATCCCAGTTGAGGAGGAGAACCCGGACTT
CTGGAACCGCGAGGCAGCCGAGGCCCTGGGTGCCGCCAAGAAGCTGCAGCCTGCACAGACAGCCGCCAAG
AACCTCATCATCTTCCTGGGCGATGGGATGGGGGTGTCTACGGTGACAGCTGCCAGGATCCTAAAAGGGC
AGAAGAAGGACAAACTGGGGCCTGAGATACCCCTGGCCATGGACCGCTTCCCATATGTGGCTCTGTCCAA
GACATACAATGTAGACAAACATGTGCCAGACAGTGGAGCCACAGCCACGGCCTACCTGTGCGGGGTCAAG
GGCAACTTCCAGACCATTGGCTTGAGTGCAGCCGCCCGCTTTAACCAGTGCAACACGACACGCGGCAACG
AGGTCATCTCCGTGATGAATCGGGCCAAGAAAGCAGGGAAGTCAGTGGGAGTGGTAACCACCACACGAGT
GCAGCACGCCTCGCCAGCCGGCACCTACGCCCACACGGTGAACCGCAACTGGTACTCGGACGCCGACGTG
CCTGCCTCGGCCCGCCAGGAGGGGTGCCAGGACATCGCTACGCAGCTCATCTCCAACATGGACATTGACG
TGATCCTAGGTGGGGGCCGAAAGTACATGTTTCGCATGGGAACCCCAGACCCTGAGTACCCAGATGACTA
CAGCCAAGGTGGGACCAGGCTGGACGGGAAGAATCTGGTGCAGGAATGGCTGGCGAAGCGCCAGGGTGCC
CGGTATGTGTGGAACCGCACTGAGCTCATGCAGGCTTCCCTGGACCCGTCTGTGACCCATCTCATGGGTC
TCTTTGAGCCTGGAGACATGAAATACGAGATCCACCGAGACTCCACACTGGACCCCTCCCTGATGGAGAT
GACAGAGGCTGCCCTGCGCCTGCTGAGCAGGAACCCCCGCGGCTTCTTCCTCTTCGTGGAGGGTGGTCGC
ATCGACCATGGTCATCATGAAAGCAGGGCTTACCGGGCACTGACTGAGACGATCATGTTCGACGACGCCA
TTGAGAGGGCGGGCCAGCTCACCAGCGAGGAGGACACGCTGAGCCTCGTCACTGCCGACCACTCCCACGT
CTTCTCCTTCGGAGGCTACCCCCTGCGAGGGAGCTCCATCTTCGGGCTGGCCCCTGGCAAGGCCCGGGAC
AGGAAGGCCTACACGGTCCTCCTATACGGAAACGGTCCAGGCTATGTGCTCAAGGACGGCGCCCGGCCGG
ATGTTACCGAGAGCGAGAGCGGGAGCCCCGAGTATCGGCAGCAGTCAGCAGTGCCCCTGGACGAAGAGAC
CCACGCAGGCGAGGACGTGGCGGTGTTCGCGCGCGGCCCGCAGGCGCACCTGGTTCACGGCGTGCAGGAG
CAGACCTTCATAGCGCACGTCATGGCCTTCGCCGCCTGCCTGGAGCCCTACACCGCCTGCGACCTGGCGC
CCCCCGCCGGCACCACCGACGCCGCGCACCCGGGTCATCATCACCATCACCATTAATCTAGAGATCTTAT
TAAAGCAGAACTTGTTTATTGCAGCTTATAATGGTTACAAATAAAGCAATAGCATCACAAATTTCACAAA
TAAAGCATTTTTTTCACTGCATTCTAGTTGTGGTTTGTCCAAACTCATCAATGTATCTTATCATGTCTGG
TCGACTCTAGCTAGACTCTTCCGCTTCCTCGCTCACTGACTCGCTGCGCTCGGTCGTTCGGCTGCGGCGA
GCGGTATCAGCTCACTCAAAGGCGGTAATACGGTTATCCACAGAATCAGGGGATAACGCAGGAAAGAACA
TGTGAGCAAAAGGCCAGCAAAAGGCCAGGAACCGTAAAAAGGCCGCGTTGCTGGCGTTTTTCCATAGGCT
CCGCCCCCCTGACGAGCATCACAAAAATCGACGCTCAAGTCAGAGGTGGCGAAACCCGACAGGACTATAA
AGATACCAGGCGTTTCCCCCTGGAAGCTCCCTCGTGCGCTCTCCTGTTCCGACCCTGCCGCTTACCGGAT
ACCTGTCCGCCTTTCTCCCTTCGGGAAGCGTGGCGCTTTCTCATAGCTCACGCTGTAGGTATCTCAGTTC
GGTGTAGGTCGTTCGCTCCAAGCTGGGCTGTGTGCACGAACCCCCCGTTCAGCCCGACCGCTGCGCCTTA
TCCGGTAACTATCGTCTTGAGTCCAACCCGGTAAGACACGACTTATCGCCACTGGCAGCAGCCACTGGTA
ACAGGATTAGCAGAGCGAGGTATGTAGGCGGTGCTACAGAGTTCTTGAAGTGGTGGCCTAACTACGGCTA
CACTAGAAGAACAGTATTTGGTATCTGCGCTCTGCTGAAGCCAGTTACCTTCGGAAAAAGAGTTGGTAGC
TCTTGATCCGGCAAACAAACCACCGCTGGTAGCGGTGGTTTTTTTGTTTGCAAGCAGCAGATTACGCGCA
GAAAAAAAGGATCTCAAGAAGATCCTTTGATCTTTTCTACGGGGTCTGACGCTCAGTGGAACGAAAACTC
ACGTTAAGGGATTTTGGTCATGAGATTATCAAAAAGGATCTTCACCTAGATCCTTTTAAATTAAAAATGA
AGTTTTAAATCAATCTAAAGTATATATGAGTAAACTTGGTCTGACAGTTACCAATGCTTAATCAGTGAGG
CACCTATCTCAGCGATCTGTCTATTTCGTTCATCCATAGTTGCCTGACTCCCCGTCGTGTAGATAACTAC
GATACGGGAGGGCTTACCATCTGGCCCCAGTGCTGCAATGATACCGCGAGACCCACGCTCACCGGCTCCA
GATTTATCAGCAATAAACCAGCCAGCCGGAAGGGCCGAGCGCAGAAGTGGTCCTGCAACTTTATCCGCCT
CCATCCAGTCTATTAATTGTTGCCGGGAAGCTAGAGTAAGTAGTTCGCCAGTTAATAGTTTGCGCAACGT
TGTTGCCATTGCTACAGGCATCGTGGTGTCACGCTCGTCGTTTGGTATGGCTTCATTCAGCTCCGGTTCC
CAACGATCAAGGCGAGTTACATGATCCCCCATGTTGTGCAAAAAAGCGGTTAGCTCCTTCGGTCCTCCGA
TCGTTGTCAGAAGTAAGTTGGCCGCAGTGTTATCACTCATGGTTATGGCAGCACTGCATAATTCTCTTAC
TGTCATGCCATCCGTAAGATGCTTTTCTGTGACTGGTGAGTACTCAACCAAGTCATTCTGAGAATAGTGT
ATGCGGCGACCGAGTTGCTCTTGCCCGGCGTCAATACGGGATAATACCGCGCCACATAGCAGAACTTTAA
AAGTGCTCATCATTGGAAAACGTTCTTCGGGGCGAAAACTCTCAAGGATCTTACCGCTGTTGAGATCCAG
TTCGATGTAACCCACTCGTGCACCCAACTGATCTTCAGCATCTTTTACTTTCACCAGCGTTTCTGGGTGA
GCAAAAACAGGAAGGCAAAATGCCGCAAAAAAGGGAATAAGGGCGACACGGAAATGTTGAATACTCATAC
TCTTCCTTTTTCAATATTATTGAAGCATTTATCAGGGTTATTGTCTCATGAGCGGATACATATTTGAATG
TATTTAGAAAAATAAACAAATAGGGGTTCCGCGCACATTTCCCCGAAAAGTGCCACCTGACGTCTAAGAA
ACCATTATTATCATGACATTAACCTATAAAAATAGGCGTATCACGAGGCCCTTTCGTCTCGCGCGTTTCG
GTGATGACGGTGAAAACCTCTGACACATGCAGCTCCCGGAGGAATGTGTGTCAGTTAGGGTGTGGAAAGT
CCCCAGGCTCCCCAGGCAGGCAGAAGTATGCAAAGCATGCATCTCAATTAGTCAGCAACCAGGTGTGGAA
AGTCCCCAGGCTCCCCAGCAGGCAGAAGTATGCAAAGCATGCATCTCAATTAGTCAGCAACCATAGTCCC
GCCCCTAACTCCGCCCATCCCGCCCCTAACTCCGCCCAGTTCCGCCCATTCTCCGCCCCATGGCTGACTA
ATTTTTTTTATTTATGCAGAGGCCGAGGCCGCCTCTGCCTCTGAGCTATTCCAGAAGTAGTGAGGAGGCT
TTTTTGGAGGCCTAGGCTTTTGCAAAAAGCTCCCGGGAGCTTGTATATCCATTTTCGTCCCGGAGACGGT
CACAGCTTGTCTGTAAGCGGATGCCGGGAGCAGACAAGCCCGTCAGGGCGCGTCAGCGGGTGTTGGCGGG
TGTCGGGGCTGGCTTAACTATGCGGCATCAGAGCAGATTGTACTGAGAGTGCACCATATGCGGTGTGAAA
TACCGCACAGATGCGTAAGGAGAAAATACCGCATCAGGAAATTGTAAGCGTTAATATTTTGTTAAAATTC
GCGTTAAATTTTTGTTAAATCAGCTCATTTTTTAACCAATAGGCCGAAATCGGCAAAATCCCTTATAAAT
CAAAAGAATAGACCGAGATAGGGT
[37 nt withheld, positions 7725-7761]
AAAGAACGTGGACTCCAACGTCAAAGG
[49 nt withheld, positions 7789-7837]
T
[91 nt withheld, positions 7839-7929]
G
[124 nt withheld, positions 7931-8054]
CCATTCGCCATTCAGGCTGCGCAACTGTTGGGAAGGGCGATCGGTGCGGGCCTCTTCGCTATTACGCCAG
CTGGCGAAAGGGGGATGTGCTGCAAGGCGATTAAGTTGGGTAACGCCAGGGTTTTCCCAGTCACGACGTT
GTAAAACGACGGCCAGTGAATT
