>Addgene plasmid #72018 | Sema3d(S)-AP-His | addgene partial sequence | sequence record 135317 | pMRB101-F 5'-aagatgcaggcagctgagtt-3'
CGTTGCGGTGCTGTTAACGGTGGAGGGCAGTGTAGTCTGAGCAGTACTCGTTGCTGCCGCGCGCGCCACC
AGACATAATAGCTGACAGACTAACAGACTGTTCCTTTCCATGGGTCTTTTCTGCAGAAGCTTGAATTCTC
GAGGATCCGCGGCCGCGCCACCATGAATGTTACTAAAGATGAGAACCCAAGATCCAGAAGTCAAGATCTT
CACCTTTTTCATGCTTGGATGATGTTAATCATGACGGTGCTCTTTCTTCCTGTCACTGAAACGTCTAAAC
AAAATATTCCAAGACTCAAGCTAACCTACAAAGACTTGCTGCTTTCAAACACCTGTATCCCCTTTTTGGG
TTCATCAGAAGGATTGGATTTCCAGACTCTTCTTTTGGATGAGGAGAGGGGCATACTGCTCCTAGGAGCC
AAAGACCATGTCTTCCTGCTCAGTCTGGTTGACTTGAACAAGAATTTTAAGAAGATTTATTGGCCTGCTG
CAAAAGAACGAGTGGAGCTATGTAAATTAGCTGGGAAAGATGCCAATACAGAATGTGCAAATTTCATCCG
TGTGCTTCAACCCTATAATAAGACTCACGTTTACGTGTGTGGAACTGGAGCGTTTCATCCGCTGTGTGGG
TACATCGATCTCGGCGCCAACAAGGAGGAACTCATATTTAAACTAGACACGCACAACCTGGAGTCTGGCA
GACTGAAATGTCCCTTTGATCCTCAGCAGCCTTTTGCTTCAGTAATGACAGATGAGCACCTCTACTCTGG
AACAGCTTCTGATT
