>Addgene plasmid #72018 | Sema3d(S)-AP-His | addgene partial sequence | sequence record 135623 | SV40pA-R 5'-GAAATTTGTGATGCTATTGC-3'
ATAAGATCTCTAGATTAATGGTGATGGTGATGATGACCCGGGTGCGCGGCGTCGGTGGTGCCGGCGGGGG
GCGCCAGGTCGCAGGCGGTGTAGGGCTCCAGGCAGGCGGCGAAGGCCATGACGTGCGCTATGAAGGTCTG
CTCCTGCACGCCGTGAACCAGGTGCGCCTGCGGGCCGCGCGCGAACACCGCCACGTCCTCGCCTGCGTGG
GTCTCTTCGTCCAGGGGCACTGCTGACTGCTGCCGATACTCGGGGCTCCCGCTCTCGCTCTCGGTAACAT
CCGGCCGGGCGCCGTCCTTGAGCACATAGCCTGGACCGTTTCCGTATAGGAGGACCGTGTAGGCCTTCCT
GTCCCGGGCCTTGCCAGGGGCCAGCCCGAAGATGGAGCTCCCTCGCAGGGGGTAGCCTCCGAAGGAGAAG
ACGTGGGAGTGGTCGGCAGTGACGAGGCTCAGCGTGTCCTCCTCGCTGGTGAGCTGGCCCGCCCTCTCAA
TGGCGTCGTCGAACATGATCGTCTCAGTCAGTGCCCGGTAAGCCCTGCTTTCATGATGACCATGGTCGAT
GCGACCACCCTCCACGAAGAGGAAGAAGCCGCGGGGGTTCCTGCTCAGCAGGCGCAGGGCAGCCTCTGTC
ATCTCCATCAGGGAGGGGTCCAGTGTGGAGTCTCGGTGGATCTCGTATTTCATGTCTCCAGGCTCAAAGA
GACCCATGAGATGGGTCACAGACGGGTCCAGGGAAGCCTGCATGAGCTCAGTGCGGTTCCACACATACCG
GGCACCCTGGCGCTTCGCCAGCCATTCCTGCACCAGATTCTTCCCGTCCAGCCTGGTCC
